>Addgene plasmid #170418 | pBEL1869 | addgene full sequence | sequence record 334352 | Addgene NGS Result
AGCTGATACCGCTCGCCGCAGCCGAACGACCGAGCGCAGCGAGTCAGTGAGCGAGGAAGCGGAAGAGCGC
CTGATGCGGTATTTTCTCCTTACGCATCTGTGCGGTATTTCACACCGCAATGGTGCACTCTCAGTACAAT
CTGCTCTGATGCCGCATAGTTAAGCCAGTATACACTCCGCTATCGCTACGTGACTGGGTCATGGCTGCGC
CCCGACACCCGCCAACACCCGCTGACGCGCCCTGACGGGCTTGTCTGCTCCCGGCATCCGCTTACAGACA
AGCTGTGACCGTCTCCGGGAGCTGCATGTGTCAGAGGTTTTCACCGTCATCACCGAAACGCGCGAGGCAG
CTGCGGTAAAGCTCATCAGCGTGGTCGTGAAGCGATTCACAGATGTCTGCCTGTTCATCCGCGTCCAGCT
CGTTGAGTTTCTCCAGAAGCGTTAATGTCTGGCTTCTGATAAAGCGGGCCATGTTAAGGGCGGTTTTTTC
CTGTTTGGTCACTGATGCCTCCGTGTAAGGGGGATTTCTGTTCATGGGGGTAATGATACCGATGAAACGA
GAGAGGATGCTCACGATACGGGTTACTGATGATGAACATGCCCGGTTACTGGAACGTTGTGAGGGTAAAC
AACTGGCGGTATGGATGCGGCGGGACCAGAGAAAAATCACTCAGGGTCAATGCCAGCGCTTCGTTAATAC
AGATGTAGGTGTTCCACAGGGTAGCCAGCAGCATCCTGCGATGCAGATCCGGAACATAATGGTGCAGGGC
GCTGACTTCCGCGTTTCCAGACTTTACGAAACACGGAAACCGAAGACCATTCATGTTGTTGCTCAGGTCG
CAGACGTTTTGCAGCAGCAGTCGCTTCACGTTCGCTCGCGTATCGGTGATTCATTCTGCTAACCAGTAAG
GCAACCCCGCCAGCCTAGCCGGGTCCTCAACGACAGGAGCACGATCATGCGCACCCGTGGCCAGGACCCA
ACGCTGCCCGAGATCTCGATCCCGCGAAATTAATACGACTCACTATAGGGAGACCACAACGGTTTCCCTC
TAGAAATAATTTTGTTTAACTTTAAGAAGGAGATATACATATGGCTCTTAACACACCACAAATTACGCCG
ACAAAAAAGATAACAGTGAGGGCAATCGGCGAGGAACTGCCGCGTGGTGATTACCAACGTTGCCCGCAAT
GTGACATGCTGTTTAGCCTGCCCGAGATAAATTCTCATCAAAGTGCCTATTGTCCGCGCTGTCAGGCAAA
AATTCGTGACGGGCGCGACTGGTCGCTAACGCGCCTGGCGGCAATGGCCTTCACCATGCTGTTGCTTATG
CCGTTTGCCTGGGGCGAACCGCTGTTGCATATCTGGCTGTTAGGCATTCGTATTGACGCCAACGTTATGC
AAGGCATCTGGCAAATGACCAAACAGGGCGATGCGATAACGGGGTCGATGGTCTTTTTCTGCGTTATTGG
TGCCCCGCTCATTCTGGTGACCTCCATAGCTTATTTATGGTTTGGTAACCGACTGGGAATGAATTTACGT
CCGGTACTGCTGATGCTTGAGCGACTTAAAGAGTGGGTAATGCTCGATATCTACCTGGTCGGCATTGGCG
TTGCTTCTATAAAGGTACAGGATTATGCCCATATCCAGGCTGGTGTCGGCTTGTTCTCTTTTGTGGCGTT
GGTGATTTTAACGACGGTGACGTTGTCACATCTTAATGTCGAAGAACTGTGGGAGCGATTTTATCCGCAG
CGCCCCGCTACGCGTAGGGACGAGAAACTTCGTGTCTGCCTAGGGTGCCATTTTACCGGCTATCCAGATC
AGCGTGGTCGCTGCCCGCGTTGCCATATCCCGCTACGCCTGCGTCGCCGTCATAGTCTGCAAAAATGCTG
GGCGGCGCTGTTAGCGTCAATCGTTTTATTGTTACCTGCCAACCTGTTGCCTATTTCTATCATTTATCTG
AACGGAGGACGGCAGGAAGATACAATTCTTTCCGGAATTATGTCGCTGGCAAGTAGCAACATTGCGGTTG
CAGGAATCGTGTTTATCGCCAGTATTCTGGTCCCGTTTACTAAAGTGATCGTCATGTTCACTTTACTGTT
GAGCATTCATTTTAAATGCCAGCAAGGTTTACGCACACGCATTCTGTTACTGCGGATGGTGACCTGGATT
GGTCGCTGGTCGATGCTCGACCTGTTTGTCATATCTTTAACCATGTCGCTGATTAATCGCGATCAGATCC
TCGCTTTTACTATGGGACCGGCTGCGTTTTATTTCGGCGCAGCGGTAATTTTGACTATTCTTGCTGTGGA
ATGGCTGGACAGCCGCTTACTTTGGGATGCACATGAGTCAGGAAACGCCCGCTTCGACGACTGAAGCGCA
GATTAAAAATAAACGCCGTATCTCACCTTTCTGGCTGCTGCCGTTCATCGCGCTAATGATTGCCAGTTGG
CTGATTTGGGACAGTTATCAGGACCGGGGTAATACCGTCACCATCGACTTTATGTCGGCGGATGGTATTG
TTCCAGGCCGTACGCCTGTTCGTTATCAGGGCGTTGAAGTCGGAACAGTGCAGGACATCAGCCTCAGCGA
CGATCTTCGTAAGATTGAAGTCAAGGTCAGCATCAAGTCCGATATGAAAGATGCGCTGCGCGAAGAGACT
CAGTTCTGGCTGGTGACGCCAAAAGCATCGTTGGCAGGTGTCTCCGGGCTGGACGCCCTCGTCGGTGGGA
ACTATATCGGCATGATGCCCGGGAAAGGTAAAGAGCAGGATCACTTTGTCGCACTCGATACCCAACCGAA
ATATCGGCTGGACAATGGCGATCTGATGATCCACCTGCAAGCCCCCGATCTCGGTTCGCTGAACAGCGGT
TCATTGGTCTATTTCCGCAAGATCCCGGTGGGAAAAGTCTACGACTATGCCATCAATCCCAACAAGCAAG
GCGTGGTGATTGATGTCCTGATCGAGCGGCGTTTTACCGATCTGGTGAAAAAAGGTAGCCGTTTCTGGAA
CGTTTCCGGCGTTGATGCCAACGTCAGTATCAGTGGCGCGAAGGTGAAACTGGAAAGCTTGGCGGCACTG
GTTAACGGTGCGATTGCCTTCGATTCACCAGAAGAGTCGAAACCTGCCGAGGCGGAAGATACCTTTGGTC
TGTATGAAGATCTGGCCCACAGCCAGCGTGGCGTAATAATAAAACTGGAACTGCCGAGTGGGGCCGGATT
AACCGCCGACTCGACGCCGTTAATGTATCAGGGGCTGGAAGTCGGACAGCTGACTAAACTGGATTTAAAT
CCTGGTGGTAAAGTCACAGGGGAAATGACCGTTGATCCCAGCGTCGTTACCCTGCTTCGTGAAAATACCC
GCATCGAATTACGCAACCCGAAATTATCCCTTAGCGATGCTAATCTCAGCGCCCTGCTGACCGGCAAAAC
CTTCGAGCTGGTGCCCGGCGATGGCGAGCCACGCAAAGAATTCGTTGTTGTGCCAGGCGAAAAAGCACTG
CTGCATGAACCTGATGTTCTGACGCTGACCCTGACCGCGCCGGAAAGTTACGGTATTGATGCGGGTCAGC
CGCTCATTCTTCACGGCGTGCAGGTAGGCCAGGTTATCGATCGTAAACTCACCAGCAAAGGCGTCACCTT
TACCGTCGCCATCGAGCCTCAGCATCGCGAACTGGTAAAAGGCGATAGCAAATTTGTCGTCAACAGCCGT
GTCGATGTGAAGGTGGGGCTGGATGGCGTTGAGTTTCTCGGTGCCAGCGCCTCAGAATGGATCAATGGCG
GGATACGTATTCTGCCGGGCGATAAAGGTGAGATGAAAGCCAGCTATCCACTGTATGCCAATTTGGAAAA
AGCGCTGGAGAACAGCCTTAGCGATTTACCCACCACAACCGTGAGTTTGAGTGCAGAGACGCTGCCGGAT
GTGCAGGCAGGATCGGTAGTGCTGTACCGTAAATTTGAAGTTGGTGAAGTGATTACCGTGCGTCCGCGAG
CTAACGCGTTTGATATCGATCTGCATATTAAGCCGGAGTATCGCAACCTTCTGACCAGCAATAGCGTGTT
CTGGGCAGAAGGCGGGGCGAAAGTTCAGCTGAATGGTAGTGGTCTGACCGTACAGGCATCCCCGCTCTCC
AGAGCATTAAAGGGAGCCATTAGCTTCGACAACCTCAGCGGTGCCAGCGCCAGTCAGCGTAAAGGCGATA
AGCGTATTCTGTATGCTTCCGAAACAGCGGCCCGTGCGGTTGGCGGGCAGATTACGCTTCACGCTTTCGA
TGCCGGAAAACTGGCGGTCGGGATGCCAATTCGCTATCTCGGTATTGATATCGGGCAAATCCAGACGCTG
GATCTGATTACCGCACGCAATGAAGTACAGGCAAAGGCGGTACTTTACCCGGAATATGTCCAGACCTTTG
CTCGCGGTGGTACGCGCTTCTCAGTGGTCACACCGCAAATTTCGGCAGCTGGCGTTGAGCATAATGATAC
TATCCTCCAGCCGTATATCAACGTCGAACCAGGCCGGGGCAATCCTCGCCGCGACTTTGAATTACAAGAG
GCCACCATTACTGATTCGCGTTACCTGGATGGCTTAAGCATTATTGTTGAAGCGCCGGAAGCCGGTTCGT
TAGGCATCGGTACGCCTGTGCTGTTCCGTGGTCTGGAAGTCGGTACGGTTACAGGAATGACGCTGGGGAC
ATTGTCAGATCGCGTGATGATTGCGATGCGCATCAGTAAACGCTATCAACACCTGGTGCGTAACAATTCC
GTCTTCTGGTTGGCATCGGGTTACAGTCTGGACTTTGGTCTGACGGGCGGCGTAGTGAAAACCGGCACCT
TTAACCAGTTTATCCGTGGCGGCATCGCCTTCGCCACGCCTCCGGGTACGCCACTGGCACCGAAAGCCCA
GGAAGGCAAACACTTCCTGTTGCAGGAAAGTGAACCGAAAGAGTGGCGTGAATGGGGAACTGCGCTTCCC
AAATAATGCCCACCTCGAGCAGATCCGGCTGCTAACAAAGCCCGAAAGGAAGCTGAGTTGGCTGCTGCCA
CCGCTGAGCAATAACTAGCATAACCCCTTGGGGCCTCTAAACGGGTCTTGAGGGGTTTTTTGCTGAAAGG
AGGAACTATATCCGGATAATTCTTGAAGACGAAAGGGCCTCGTGATACGCCTATTTTTATAGGTTAATGT
CATGATAATAATGGTTTCTTAGACGTCAGGTGGCACTTTTCGGGGAAATGTGCGCGGAACCCCTATTTGT
TTATTTTTCTAAATACATTCAAATATGTATCCGCTCATGAGACAATAACCCTGATAAATGCTTCAATAAT
ATTGAAAAAGGAAGAGTATGAGTATTCAACATTTCCGTGTCGCCCTTATTCCCTTTTTTGCGGCATTTTG
CCTTCCTGTTTTTGCTCACCCAGAAACGCTGGTGAAAGTAAAAGATGCTGAAGATCAGTTGGGTGCACGA
GTGGGTTACATCGAACTGGATCTCAACAGCGGTAAGATCCTTGAGAGTTTTCGCCCCGAAGAACGTTTTC
CAATGATGAGCACTTTTAAAGTTCTGCTATGTGGCGCGGTATTATCCCGTGTTGACGCCGGGCAAGAGCA
ACTCGGTCGCCGCATACACTATTCTCAGAATGACTTGGTTGAGTACTCACCAGTCACAGAAAAGCATCTT
ACGGATGGCATGACAGTAAGAGAATTATGCAGTGCTGCCATAACCATGAGTGATAACACTGCGGCCAACT
TACTTCTGACAACGATCGGAGGACCGAAGGAGCTAACCGCTTTTTTGCACAACATGGGGGATCATGTAAC
TCGCCTTGATCGTTGGGAACCGGAGCTGAATGAAGCCATACCAAACGACGAGCGTGACACCACGATGCCT
GCAGCAATGGCAACAACGTTGCGCAAACTATTAACTGGCGAACTACTTACTCTAGCTTCCCGGCAACAAT
TAATAGACTGGATGGAGGCGGATAAAGTTGCAGGACCACTTCTGCGCTCGGCCCTTCCGGCTGGCTGGTT
TATTGCTGATAAATCTGGAGCCGGTGAGCGTGGGTCTCGCGGTATCATTGCAGCACTGGGGCCAGATGGT
AAGCCCTCCCGTATCGTAGTTATCTACACGACGGGGAGTCAGGCAACTATGGATGAACGAAATAGACAGA
TCGCTGAGATAGGTGCCTCACTGATTAAGCATTGGTAACTGTCAGACCAAGTTTACTCATATATACTTTA
GATTGATTTAAAACTTCATTTTTAATTTAAAAGGATCTAGGTGAAGATCCTTTTTGATAATCTCATGACC
AAAATCCCTTAACGTGAGTTTTCGTTCCACTGAGCGTCAGACCCCGTAGAAAAGATCAAAGGATCTTCTT
GAGATCCTTTTTTTCTGCGCGTAATCTGCTGCTTGCAAACAAAAAAACCACCGCTACCAGCGGTGGTTTG
TTTGCCGGATCAAGAGCTACCAACTCTTTTTCCGAAGGTAACTGGCTTCAGCAGAGCGCAGATACCAAAT
ACTGTCCTTCTAGTGTAGCCGTAGTTAGGCCACCACTTCAAGAACTCTGTAGCACCGCCTACATACCTCG
CTCTGCTAATCCTGTTACCAGTGGCTGCTGCCAGTGGCGATAAGTCGTGTCTTACCGGGTTGGACTCAAG
ACGATAGTTACCGGATAAGGCGCAGCGGTCGGGCTGAACGGGGGGTTCGTGCACACAGCCCAGCTTGGAG
CGAACGACCTACACCGAACTGAGATACCTACAGCGTGAGCTATGAGAAAGCGCCACGCTTCCCGAAGGGA
GAAAGGCGGACAGGTATCCGGTAAGCGGCAGGGTCGGAACAGGAGAGCGCACGAGGGAGCTTCCAGGGGG
AAACGCCTGGTATCTTTATAGTCCTGTCGGGTTTCGCCACCTCTGACTTGAGCGTCGATTTTTGTGATGC
TCGTCAGGGGGGCGGAGCCTATGGAAAAACGCCAGCAACGCGGCCTTTTTACGGTTCCTGGCCTTTTGCT
GGCCTTTTGCTCACATGTTCTTTCCTGCGTTATCCCCTGATTCTGTGGATAACCGTATTACCGCCTTTGA
GTG
Features (pLannotate 1.2.2; 13 found; start..end, strand, type, name):
      1..65      +  rep_origin     RSF ori (fragment): Plasmids containing the RSF 1030 origin of replication can be propagated in E. coli cells that contain additional plasmids with compatible origins.
     70..209     -  misc_feature   bom: basis of mobility region from pBR322
    311..502     -  CDS            rop: Rop protein, which maintains plasmids at low copy number; rop
    519..899     +  CDS            YPB1_ECOLX: Protein predicted: Swiss-Prot protein existence level 4. From Escherichia coli.
   1011..1029    +  promoter       T7 promoter: promoter for bacteriophage T7 RNA polymerase
   1061..1083    +  RBS            RBS: efficient ribosome binding site from bacteriophage T7 gene 10 (Olins and Rangwala, 1989)
   1091..2371    +  CDS            yebS: YEBS_ECOLI - Experimental evidence at protein level: Swiss-Prot protein existence level 1. Component of a transport pathway that contributes to membrane integrity. From Escherichia coli (strain K12).
   2343..4973    +  CDS            yebT: YEBT_ECOLI - Experimental evidence at protein level: Swiss-Prot protein existence level 1. Component of a transport pathway that contributes to membrane integrity (PubMed:27795327). May directly span the intermembrane space, facilitating the transport of substrates across the periplasm (Probable). From Escherichia coli (strain K12).
   4998..5047    +  CDS            SET1 (fragment): solubility-enhancement tag derived from T7 phage gene 10B
   5055..5102    +  terminator     T7 terminator: transcription terminator for bacteriophage T7 RNA polymerase
   5233..5337    +  promoter       AmpR promoter: bla
   5338..6198    +  CDS            AmpR: β-lactamase; bla; confers resistance to ampicillin, carbenicillin, and related antibiotics
   6369..6957    +  rep_origin     ori: high-copy-number ColE1/pMB1/pBR322/pUC origin of replication
