[The description below was written by a language model from this plasmid's Addgene catalogue record and pLannotate feature annotations shown in this document.]
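Description:
pBEL1869 is a bacterial expression plasmid built on the Novagen pET17b backbone and used for genetic complementation of the Escherichia coli letAB (formerly yebST) operon, carrying a point mutation in LetB. The sequenced plasmid is about 7.1 kb. It is propagated in E. coli through a ColE1/pMB1-type origin and selected with ampicillin via the bla β-lactamase gene under its own promoter. The catalogue lists it as high copy, although the annotation also detects the pBR322-derived bom region and a rop coding sequence, which is normally associated with copy-number restraint. A short fragment scored as RSF origin and a predicted open reading frame next to rop appear to be backbone sequence rather than functional additions.

The payload sits between a T7 promoter with the phage T7 gene 10 ribosome binding site and a T7 terminator. It consists of letA (yebS) followed directly by letB (yebT), with the two reading frames slightly overlapping as annotated, consistent with a retained native operon arrangement. LetA and LetB are components of a transport pathway that contributes to membrane integrity. LetB is an MCE-family protein thought to span the periplasm and facilitate substrate movement between the membranes. In this construct LetB carries the L711N substitution while LetA is wild type. A small fragment annotated as a T7 gene 10-derived tag lies downstream of letB and is probably residual vector sequence; the record lists no fusion tags.

The plasmid is intended for reintroducing LetAB into E. coli to test whether the L711N LetB variant can restore function. It comes from a study of the role of the Ring6 region of LetB. The record does not specify the strains or phenotypic assays used.
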