Addgene plasmid #170418: pBEL1869
Purpose: Genetic complementation plasmid of LetAB with LetB mutant L711N
Depositing lab: Gira Bhabha & Damian Ekiert. Depositing organization: NYU Grossman School of Medicine. Publication: Role of Ring6 in the Function of the E. coli MCE Protein LetB. Vieni C, Coudray N, Isom GL, Bhabha G, Ekiert DC. J Mol Biol. 2022 Jan 22;434(7):167463. doi: 10.1016/j.jmb.2022.167463. PubMed 35077766.
Backbone
  Vector backbone: pET17b
  Backbone manufacturer: Novagen
  Backbone size w/o insert (bp): 3174
  Vector type: Bacterial Expression
Growth in bacteria
  Bacterial resistance: Ampicillin, 100 μg/mL
  Growth temperature: 37°C
  Growth strain: DH5alpha
  Copy number: High Copy
Gene/Insert
  Gene/Insert name: LetAB (alt name: yebST)
  Species: E. coli
  Mutation: LetA-LetB(L711N)
  Entrez Gene: letB (a.k.a. b1834, ECK1833, yebT); letA (a.k.a. b1833, ECK1832, yebS)
Terms and licenses: Academic/Nonprofit Terms; Industry Terms: Not Available to Industry
How to cite: pBEL1869 was a gift from Gira Bhabha & Damian Ekiert (Addgene plasmid # 170418 ; http://n2t.net/addgene:170418 ; RRID:Addgene_170418)
